Addgene plasmid #47450: pAAV_hSyn_TALEBB(HD)-NLS-SID4X_2A_phiLOV2.1_WPRE_bGHpA
Purpose: AAV TALE synthesis backbone with HD half repeat; fused to nuclear localization sequence linker and SID4X transcriptional repressor effector domain. Synapsin promoter for neuronal expression.
Depositing lab: Feng Zhang. Depositing organization: Broad Institute. Publication: Optical control of mammalian endogenous transcription and epigenetic states. Konermann S, Brigham MD, Trevino A, Hsu PD, Heidenreich M, Le Cong, Platt RJ, Scott DA, Church GM, Zhang F. Nature. 2013 Jul 23. doi: 10.1038/nature12466. PubMed 23877069.
Backbone
  Vector backbone: pAAV_hSyn_WPRE_bGHpA
  Backbone manufacturer: Zhang Lab
  Backbone size w/o insert (bp): 4281
  Total vector size (bp): 5810
  Vector type: Mammalian Expression, AAV ; TALE
Growth in bacteria
  Bacterial resistance: Ampicillin, 100 μg/mL
  Growth temperature: 37°C
  Growth strain: Stbl3
  Copy number: High Copy
Gene/Insert
  Gene/Insert name: TALE BB(N136_0.5HD_C63)-SID4X
  Species: Synthetic
  Insert size (bp): 1529
  Promoter: hSyn human synapsin (mammalian neuronal expression)
  Tag / fusion protein: 2A_phiLOV2.1 (C terminal on insert)
  Cloning method: Unknown
  Sequencing primers: 5′ multiple
Terms and licenses: Academic/Nonprofit Terms; Industry Terms: Not Available to Industry
How to cite: pAAV_hSyn_TALEBB(HD)-NLS-SID4X_2A_phiLOV2.1_WPRE_bGHpA was a gift from Feng Zhang (Addgene plasmid # 47450 ; http://n2t.net/addgene:47450 ; RRID:Addgene_47450)
