[The description below was written by a language model from this plasmid's Addgene catalogue record and pLannotate feature annotations shown in this document.]
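Description:
pAAV_hSyn_TALEBB(HD)-NLS-SID4X_2A_phiLOV2.1_WPRE_bGHpA is a 5.8 kb AAV transfer plasmid that serves as a synthesis backbone for building custom TALE transcriptional repressors intended for expression in neurons. It is propagated in bacteria as a high-copy plasmid through a ColE1/pUC-type origin with ampicillin selection (AmpR), and it also carries an M13/f1-type phage origin. The expression cassette is flanked by AAV2 inverted terminal repeats, which allow it to be packaged into recombinant AAV particles. The 5′ ITR is annotated only as short fragments, while the 3′ ITR is detected in full.

Within the ITRs, the human synapsin I promoter drives neuron-specific transcription of a synthetic open reading frame. This begins with the TALE N-terminal segment (N136) and continues, after a gap where a custom array of DNA-binding repeats is to be inserted, with an HD half repeat and a truncated C-terminal segment (C63). The feature table picks these up as fragments homologous to Xanthomonas avrXa10 and avrBs3. A nuclear localization sequence linker joins the TALE scaffold to SID4X, a transcriptional repressor effector domain, of which the annotation detects one MXD1 (Mad1)-derived fragment. A 2A peptide then separates the repressor from phiLOV2.1, a flavin-dependent fluorescent reporter of Arabidopsis origin (annotated as the related protein BR1), so that transduced cells can be identified without fusing the reporter to the TALE. A WPRE enhances transcript expression, and the bovine growth hormone polyadenylation signal terminates the message.

Once a target-specific repeat array is added, the construct can be used for plasmid- or AAV-delivered repression of endogenous genes in neurons. The record does not state the cloning method.
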