Features (pLannotate 1.2.2; 19 found; start..end, strand, type, name):
     12..39      +  repeat_region  AAV2 ITR (fragment): inverted terminal repeat of adeno-associated virus serotype 2 inverted
     68..95      +  repeat_region  AAV2 ITR (fragment): inverted terminal repeat of adeno-associated virus serotype 2 inverted
    181..628     +  promoter       hSyn promoter: human synapsin I promoter; confers neuron-specific expression (Kügler et al., 2003)
    651..667     +  CDS            3xHA (fragment): three tandem HA epitope tags
    666..1091    +  CDS            avrXa10 (fragment): AVX10_XANOO - Experimental evidence at protein level: Swiss-Prot protein existence level 1. Avirulence protein. Induces the hypersensitive response (HR)in rice plants carrying the resistance gene Xa10. Activity depends on the presence of the core repeat domains; replacement with repeat domains from other proteins (AvrBs3 of X.euvesicatoria (AC P14727) or AvrXa7 of this organism) does not elicit the HR. Probably acts as a transcription factor in its host plant (rice) to induce plant resistance or disease. From Xanthomonas oryzae pv. oryzae.
   1172..1360    +  CDS            avrBs3 (fragment): AVRB3_XANEU - Experimental evidence at protein level: Swiss-Prot protein existence level 1. Avirulence protein. Acts as a transcription factor in C.annuum plants. In susceptible plants lacking the Bs3 resistance gene induces expression of a number of genes, including genes homologous to a family of auxin-induced genes, alpha-expansin genes, pectate lyase, anthocyanidin glucoside rhamnosyl transferase and at least one transcription factor, UPA20. Their expression leads to plant hypertrophy in mesophyll cells, probably mainly mediated by UPA20 (PubMed:17962565). In resistant plants induces the h
   1400..1486    +  CDS            MXD1 (fragment): MAD1_HUMAN - Also known as MAD. Experimental evidence at protein level: Swiss-Prot protein existence level 1. Component of a transcriptional repressor complex together with MAX (PubMed:8425218). In complex with MAX binds to the core DNA sequence 5'-CAC[GA]TG-3' (PubMed:8425218). Antagonizes MYC transcriptional activity by competing with MYC for MAX binding (PubMed:8425218). Binds to the TERT promoter and represses telomerase expression, possibly by interfering with MYC binding (PubMed:12837246). From Homo sapiens (Human).
   1844..2173    +  CDS            BR1: BR1 is a basic (constitutively fluorescent) cyan fluorescent protein published in 2019, derived from Arabidopsis thaliana. It requires the cofactor flavin for fluorescence.
   2177..2201    +  misc_feature   MCS (fragment): pBluescript multiple cloning site
   2201..2789    +  misc_feature   WPRE: woodchuck hepatitis virus posttranscriptional regulatory element
   2837..3044    +  polyA_signal   bGH poly(A) signal: bovine growth hormone polyadenylation signal
   3073..3213    +  repeat_region  AAV2 ITR: inverted terminal repeat of adeno-associated virus serotype 2 inverted
   3218..3269    -  misc_feature   bom (fragment): basis of mobility region from pBR322
   3288..3668    +  rep_origin     M13 ori (sequence partly withheld): M13 bacteriophage origin of replication; arrow indicates direction of (+) strand synthesis
   3744..3793    -  misc_feature   bom (fragment): basis of mobility region from pBR322
   3895..3930    -  CDS            rop (fragment): Rop protein, which maintains plasmids at low copy number; rop
   4025..4129    +  promoter       AmpR promoter: bla
   4130..4990    +  CDS            AmpR: β-lactamase; bla; confers resistance to ampicillin, carbenicillin, and related antibiotics
   5161..5749    +  rep_origin     ori: high-copy-number ColE1/pMB1/pBR322/pUC origin of replication
>Addgene plasmid #47450 | pAAV_hSyn_TALEBB(HD)-NLS-SID4X_2A_phiLOV2.1_WPRE_bGHpA | depositor full sequence | sequence record 69442 | pAAV_hSyn_TALEBB(HD)-NLS-SID4X_2A_phiLOV2.1_WPRE_bGHpA sequence 5810 bps
CCTGCAGGCAGCTGCGCGCTCGCTCGCTCACTGAGGCCGCCCGGGCGTCGGGCGACCTTTGGTCGCCCGG
CCTCAGTGAGCGAGCGAGCGCGCAGAGAGGGAGTGGCCAACTCCATCACTAGGGGTTCCTGCGGCCGCAC
GCGTTGTACAGTGTCTAGACTGCAGAGGGCCCTGCGTATGAGTGCAAGTGGGTTTTAGGACCAGGATGAG
GCGGGGTGGGGGTGCCTACCTGACGACCGACCCCGACCCACTGGACAAGCACCCAACCCCCATTCCCCAA
ATTGCGCATCCCCTATCAGAGAGGGGGAGGGGAAACAGGATGCGGCGAGGCGCGTGCGCACTGCCAGCTT
CAGCACCGCGGACAGTGCCTTCGCCCCCGCCTGGCGGCGCGCGCCACCGCCGCCTCAGCACTGAAGGCGC
GCTGACGTCACTCGCCGGTCCCCCGCAAACTCCCCTTCCCGGCCACCTTGGTCGCGTCCGCGCCGCCGCC
GGCCCAGCCGGACCGCACCACGCGAGGCGCGAGATAGGGGGGCACGGGCGCGACCATCTGCGCTGCGGCG
CCGGCGACTCAGCGCTGCCTCAGTCTGCGGTGGGCAGCGGAGGAGTCGTGTCGTGCCTGAGAGCGCAGTC
GAGAAGGATCCGCCACCATGTACCCATACGATGTTCCAGATTACGCTGTAGATTTGAGAACTTTGGGATA
TTCACAGCAGCAGCAGGAAAAGATCAAGCCCAAAGTGAGGTCGACAGTCGCGCAGCATCACGAAGCGCTG
GTGGGTCATGGGTTTACACATGCCCACATCGTAGCCTTGTCGCAGCACCCTGCAGCCCTTGGCACGGTCG
CCGTCAAGTACCAGGACATGATTGCGGCGTTGCCGGAAGCCACACATGAGGCGATCGTCGGTGTGGGGAA
ACAGTGGAGCGGAGCCCGAGCGCTTGAGGCCCTGTTGACGGTCGCGGGAGAGCTGAGAGGGCCTCCCCTT
CAGCTGGACACGGGCCAGTTGCTGAAGATCGCGAAGCGGGGAGGAGTCACGGCGGTCGAGGCGGTGCACG
CGTGGCGCAATGCGCTCACGGGAGCACCCCTCAACCTGACAGAGACCCGTACGGGTCTCGACTCACGCCT
GAGCAGGTAGTGGCTATTGCATCCCATGACGGGGGCAGACCCGCACTGGAGTCAATCGTGGCCCAGCTTT
CGAGGCCGGACCCCGCGCTGGCCGCACTCACTAATGATCATCTTGTAGCGCTGGCCTGCCTCGGCGGACG
ACCCGCCTTGGATGCGGTGAAGAAGGGGCTCCCGCACGCGCCTGCATTGATTAAGCGGACCAACAGAAGG
ATTCCCGAGAGGACATCACATCGAGTGGCAGCTAGCAGCCCCAAGAAGAAGAGGAAGGTGGAGGCCAGCA
TGAACATCCAGATGCTGCTGGAGGCCGCTGACTACCTGGAACGGAGAGAGCGCGAAGCCGAGCACGGATA
TGCTTCAATGCTGCCCGGAAGCGGCATGAATATTCAGATGCTGCTGGAGGCTGCTGATTACCTGGAAAGG
CGCGAACGGGAGGCCGAACATGGCTATGCTTCCATGCTGCCTGGGTCTGGAATGAATATCCAAATGCTGC
TGGAGGCAGCCGATTACCTGGAACGGAGAGAAAGAGAAGCCGAGCACGGATACGCCAGCATGCTGCCAGG
CAGCGGGATGAACATACAAATGCTGCTGGAGGCTGCCGATTACCTGGAGAGGCGCGAGAGAGAAGCTGAA
CATGGCTATGCCTCTATGCTGCCCCCATGGGGCAGTGGAGAGGGCAGAGGAAGTCTGCTAACATGCGGTG
ACGTCGAGGAGAATCCTGGCCCAATCGAGAAGTCCTTCGTAATAACAGATCCAAGACTGCCTGATTACCC
CATCATTTTTGCCAGCGACGGTTTTCTGGAGCTCACCGAATATTCCAGGGAGGAAATCATGGGGAGAAAC
GCCAGGTTCCTGCAAGGGCCTGAGACAGACCAGGCCACCGTTCAGAAGATTCGCGATGCTATCCGCGATC
AGAGGGAAACCACTGTGCAGTTAATAAACTACACTAAGTCAGGCAAAAAGTTCTGGAATCTGCTTCATCT
CCAACCTGTCCGGGATCGAAAGGGAGGGCTGCAATACTTCATCGGTGTGCAGCTGGTGGGAAGTGATCAT
GTGTAAGAATTCGATATCAAGCTTATCGATAATCAACCTCTGGATTACAAAATTTGTGAAAGATTGACTG
GTATTCTTAACTATGTTGCTCCTTTTACGCTATGTGGATACGCTGCTTTAATGCCTTTGTATCATGCTAT
TGCTTCCCGTATGGCTTTCATTTTCTCCTCCTTGTATAAATCCTGGTTGCTGTCTCTTTATGAGGAGTTG
TGGCCCGTTGTCAGGCAACGTGGCGTGGTGTGCACTGTGTTTGCTGACGCAACCCCCACTGGTTGGGGCA
TTGCCACCACCTGTCAGCTCCTTTCCGGGACTTTCGCTTTCCCCCTCCCTATTGCCACGGCGGAACTCAT
CGCCGCCTGCCTTGCCCGCTGCTGGACAGGGGCTCGGCTGTTGGGCACTGACAATTCCGTGGTGTTGTCG
GGGAAATCATCGTCCTTTCCTTGGCTGCTCGCCTATGTTGCCACCTGGATTCTGCGCGGGACGTCCTTCT
GCTACGTCCCTTCGGCCCTCAATCCAGCGGACCTTCCTTCCCGCGGCCTGCTGCCGGCTCTGCGGCCTCT
TCCGCGTCTTCGCCTTCGCCCTCAGACGAGTCGGATCTCCCTTTGGGCCGCCTCCCCGCATCGATACCGA
GCGCTGCTCGAGCTAGAGCTCGCTGATCAGCCTCGACTGTGCCTTCTAGTTGCCAGCCATCTGTTGTTTG
CCCCTCCCCCGTGCCTTCCTTGACCCTGGAAGGTGCCACTCCCACTGTCCTTTCCTAATAAAATGAGGAA
ATTGCATCGCATTGTCTGAGTAGGTGTCATTCTATTCTGGGGGGTGGGGTGGGGCAGGACAGCAAGGGGG
AGGATTGGGAAGACAATAGCAGGCATGCTGGGGAGGTAACCACGTGCGGACCGAGCGGCCGCAGGAACCC
CTAGTGATGGAGTTGGCCACTCCCTCTCTGCGCGCTCGCTCGCTCACTGAGGCCGGGCGACCAAAGGTCG
CCCGACGCCCGGGCTTTGCCCGGGCGGCCTCAGTGAGCGAGCGAGCGCGCAGCTGCCTGCAGGGGCGCCT
GATGCGGTATTTTCTCCTTACGCATCTGTGCGGTATTTCACACCGCATA
[142 nt withheld, positions 3270-3411]
C
[141 nt withheld, positions 3413-3553]
CCTTTGACGTTGGAGTCCACGTTCTTT
[37 nt withheld, positions 3581-3617]
ACCCTATCTCGGGCTATTCTTTTGATTTATAAGGGATTTTGCCGATTTCGGCCTATTGGTTAAAAAATGA
GCTGATTTAACAAAAATTTAACGCGAATTTTAACAAAATATTAACGTTTACAATTTTATGGTGCACTCTC
AGTACAATCTGCTCTGATGCCGCATAGTTAAGCCAGCCCCGACACCCGCCAACACCCGCTGACGCGCCCT
GACGGGCTTGTCTGCTCCCGGCATCCGCTTACAGACAAGCTGTGACCGTCTCCGGGAGCTGCATGTGTCA
GAGGTTTTCACCGTCATCACCGAAACGCGCGAGACGAAAGGGCCTCGTGATACGCCTATTTTTATAGGTT
AATGTCATGATAATAATGGTTTCTTAGACGTCAGGTGGCACTTTTCGGGGAAATGTGCGCGGAACCCCTA
TTTGTTTATTTTTCTAAATACATTCAAATATGTATCCGCTCATGAGACAATAACCCTGATAAATGCTTCA
ATAATATTGAAAAAGGAAGAGTATGAGTATTCAACATTTCCGTGTCGCCCTTATTCCCTTTTTTGCGGCA
TTTTGCCTTCCTGTTTTTGCTCACCCAGAAACGCTGGTGAAAGTAAAAGATGCTGAAGATCAGTTGGGTG
CACGAGTGGGTTACATCGAACTGGATCTCAACAGCGGTAAGATCCTTGAGAGTTTTCGCCCCGAAGAACG
TTTTCCAATGATGAGCACTTTTAAAGTTCTGCTATGTGGCGCGGTATTATCCCGTATTGACGCCGGGCAA
GAGCAACTCGGTCGCCGCATACACTATTCTCAGAATGACTTGGTTGAGTACTCACCAGTCACAGAAAAGC
ATCTTACGGATGGCATGACAGTAAGAGAATTATGCAGTGCTGCCATAACCATGAGTGATAACACTGCGGC
CAACTTACTTCTGACAACGATCGGAGGACCGAAGGAGCTAACCGCTTTTTTGCACAACATGGGGGATCAT
GTAACTCGCCTTGATCGTTGGGAACCGGAGCTGAATGAAGCCATACCAAACGACGAGCGTGACACCACGA
TGCCTGTAGCAATGGCAACAACGTTGCGCAAACTATTAACTGGCGAACTACTTACTCTAGCTTCCCGGCA
ACAATTAATAGACTGGATGGAGGCGGATAAAGTTGCAGGACCACTTCTGCGCTCGGCCCTTCCGGCTGGC
TGGTTTATTGCTGATAAATCTGGAGCCGGTGAGCGTGGAAGCCGCGGTATCATTGCAGCACTGGGGCCAG
ATGGTAAGCCCTCCCGTATCGTAGTTATCTACACGACGGGGAGTCAGGCAACTATGGATGAACGAAATAG
ACAGATCGCTGAGATAGGTGCCTCACTGATTAAGCATTGGTAACTGTCAGACCAAGTTTACTCATATATA
CTTTAGATTGATTTAAAACTTCATTTTTAATTTAAAAGGATCTAGGTGAAGATCCTTTTTGATAATCTCA
TGACCAAAATCCCTTAACGTGAGTTTTCGTTCCACTGAGCGTCAGACCCCGTAGAAAAGATCAAAGGATC
TTCTTGAGATCCTTTTTTTCTGCGCGTAATCTGCTGCTTGCAAACAAAAAAACCACCGCTACCAGCGGTG
GTTTGTTTGCCGGATCAAGAGCTACCAACTCTTTTTCCGAAGGTAACTGGCTTCAGCAGAGCGCAGATAC
CAAATACTGTCCTTCTAGTGTAGCCGTAGTTAGGCCACCACTTCAAGAACTCTGTAGCACCGCCTACATA
CCTCGCTCTGCTAATCCTGTTACCAGTGGCTGCTGCCAGTGGCGATAAGTCGTGTCTTACCGGGTTGGAC
TCAAGACGATAGTTACCGGATAAGGCGCAGCGGTCGGGCTGAACGGGGGGTTCGTGCACACAGCCCAGCT
TGGAGCGAACGACCTACACCGAACTGAGATACCTACAGCGTGAGCTATGAGAAAGCGCCACGCTTCCCGA
AGGGAGAAAGGCGGACAGGTATCCGGTAAGCGGCAGGGTCGGAACAGGAGAGCGCACGAGGGAGCTTCCA
GGGGGAAACGCCTGGTATCTTTATAGTCCTGTCGGGTTTCGCCACCTCTGACTTGAGCGTCGATTTTTGT
GATGCTCGTCAGGGGGGCGGAGCCTATGGAAAAACGCCAGCAACGCGGCCTTTTTACGGTTCCTGGCCTT
TTGCTGGCCTTTTGCTCACATGT
