>Addgene plasmid #47450 | pAAV_hSyn_TALEBB(HD)-NLS-SID4X_2A_phiLOV2.1_WPRE_bGHpA | addgene partial sequence | sequence record 71892 | pBR322ori-F
GCCACCTCTGACTTGAGCGTCGATTTTTGTGATGCTCGTCAGGGGGGCGGAGCCTATGGAAAAACGCCAG
CAACGCGGCCTTTTTACGGTTCCTGGCCTTTTGCTGGCCTTTTGCTCACATGTCCTGCAGGCAGCTGCGC
GCTC
