>Addgene plasmid #47450 | pAAV_hSyn_TALEBB(HD)-NLS-SID4X_2A_phiLOV2.1_WPRE_bGHpA | addgene partial sequence | sequence record 72321 | WPRE-R 5'-CATAGCGTAAAAGGAGCAACA-3'
CAGTCAATCTTTCACAAATTTTGTAATCCAGAGGTTGATTATCGATAAGCTTGATATCGAATTCTTACAC
ATGATCACTTCCCACCAGCTGCACACCGATGAAGTATTGCAGCCCTCCCTTTCGATCCCGGACAGGTTGG
AGATGAAGCAGATTCCAGAACTTTTTGCCTGACTTAGTGTAGTTTATTAACTGCACAGTGGTTTCCCTCT
GATCGCGGATAGCATCGCGAATCTTCTGAACGGTGGCCTGGTCTGTCTCAGGCCCTTGCAGGAACCTGGC
GTTTCTCCCCATGATTTCCTCCCTGGAATATTCGGTGAGCTCCAGAAAACCGTCGCTGGCAAAAATGATG
GGGTAATCAGGCAGTCTTGGATCTGTTATTACGAAGGACTTCTCGATTGGGCCAGGATTCTCCTCGACGT
CACCGCATGTTAGCAGACTTCCTCTGCCCTCTCCACTGCCCCATGGGGGCAGCATAGAGGCATAGCCATG
TTCAGCTTCTCTCTCGCGCCTCTCCAGGTAATCGGCAGCCTCCAGCAGCATTTGTATGTTCATCCCGCTG
CCTGGCAGCATGCTGGCGTATCCGTGCTCGGCTTCTCTTTCTCTCCGTTCCAGGTAATCGGCTGCCTCCA
GCAGCATTTGGATATTCATTCCAGACCCAGGCAGCATGGAAGCATAGCCATGTTCGGCCTCCCGTTCGCG
CCTTTCCAGGTAATCAGCAGCCTCCAGCAGCATCTGAATATTCATGCCGCTTCCGGGCAGCATTGAAGCA
TATCCGTGCTCGGCTTCGCGCTCTCTCCGTTCCAGGTAGTCAGCGGCCTCCAGCAGCATCTGGATGTTCA
TGCTGGCCTCCACCTTTCTCTTCTTCTTGGGGCTGCTAGCTGCCACTCGATGTGATGTCCTCTCGGGAAT
CCTTCTGTTGGTCCGCTTAATCAATGCAGGCGCGTGCGGGAGCCCCTTCTTCACCGCATCCAAGGCGGGT
CGTCCGCCGAGGCAGGCCAGCGCTACAAGATGATCATTAGTGAGTGCGGCCAGCGCGGGGTCCGGCCTCG
AAAGCTGGGCCACGATTGACTCCAGTGCGGGTCTGCCCCCGTCATGGGATGCAATAGCCACTAC
