>Addgene plasmid #47450 | pAAV_hSyn_TALEBB(HD)-NLS-SID4X_2A_phiLOV2.1_WPRE_bGHpA | addgene partial sequence | sequence record 72322 | SID4X-R 5'-CATTGAAGCATATCCGTGCTc-3'
CTCTCCGTTCCAGGTAGTCAGCGGCCTCCAGCAGCATCTGGATGTTCATGCTGGCCTCCACCTTTCTCTT
CTTCTTGGGGCTGCTAGCTGCCACTCGATGTGATGTCCTCTCGGGAATCCTTCTGTTGGTCCGCTTAATC
AATGCAGGCGCGTGCGGGAGCCCCTTCTTCACCGCATCCAAGGCGGGTCGTCCGCCGAGGCAGGCCAGCG
CTACAAGATGATCATTAGTGAGTGCGGCCAGCGCGGGGTCCGGCCTCGAAAGCTGGGCCACGATTGACTC
CAGTGCGGGTCTGCCCCCGTCATGGGATGCAATAGCCACTACCTGCTCAGGCGTGAGTCGAGACCCGTAC
GGGTCTCTGTCAGGTTGAGGGGTGCTCCCGTGAGCGCATTGCGCCACGCGTGCACCGCCTCGACCGCCGT
GACTCCTCCCCGCTTCGCGATCTTCAGCAACTGGCCCGTGTCCAGCTGAAGGGGAGGCCCTCTCAGCTCT
CCCGCGACCGTCAACAGGGCCTCAAGCGCTCGGGCTCCGCTCCACTGTTTCCCCACACCGACGATCGCCT
CATGTGTGGCTTCCGGCAACGCCGCAATCATGTCCTGGTACTTGACGGCGACCGTGCCAAGGGCTGCAGG
GTGCTGCGACAAGGCTACGATGTGGGCATGTGTAAACCCATGACCCACCAGCGCTTCGTGATGCTGCGCG
ACTGTCGACCTCACTTTGGGCTTGATCTTTTCCTGCTGCTGCTGTGAATATCCCAAAGTTCTCAAATCTA
CAGCGTAATCTGGAACATCGTATGGGTACATGGTGGCGGATCCTTCTCGACTGCGCTCTCAGGCACGACA
CGACTCCTCCGCTGCCCACCGCAGACTGAGGCAGCGCTGAGTCGCCGGCGCCGCAGCGCAGATGGTCGCG
CCCGTGCCCCCCTATCTCGCGCCTCGCGTGGTGCGGTCCGGCTGGGCCGGCGGCGGCGCG
