>Addgene plasmid #47450 | pAAV_hSyn_TALEBB(HD)-NLS-SID4X_2A_phiLOV2.1_WPRE_bGHpA | addgene partial sequence | sequence record 72323 | hSyn1pro-F 5'-gcaagtgggttttaggacca-3'
GGGTGCCTACCTGACGACCGACCCCGACCCACTGGACAAGCACCCAACCCCCATTCCCCAAATTGCGCAT
CCCCTATCAGAGAGGGGGAGGGGAAACAGGATGCGGCGAGGCGCGTGCGCACTGCCAGCTTCAGCACCGC
GGACAGTGCCTTCGCCCCCGCCTGGCGGCGCGCGCCACCGCCGCCTCAGCACTGAAGGCGCGCTGACGTC
ACTCGCCGGTCCCCCGCAAACTCCCCTTCCCGGCCACCTTGGTCGCGTCCGCGCCGCCGCCGGCCCAGCC
GGACCGCACCACGCGAGGCGCGAGATAGGGGGGCACGGGCGCGACCATCTGCGCTGCGGCGCCGGCGACT
CAGCGCTGCCTCAGTCTGCGGTGGGCAGCGGAGGAGTCGTGTCGTGCCTGAGAGCGCAGTCGAGAAGGAT
CCGCCACCATGTACCCATACGATGTTCCAGATTACGCTGTAGATTTGAGAACTTTGGGATATTCACAGCA
GCAGCAGGAAAAGATCAAGCCCAAAGTGAGGTCGACAGTCGCGCAGCATCACGAAGCGCTGGTGGGTCAT
GGGTTTACACATGCCCACATCGTAGCCTTGTCGCAGCACCCTGCAGCCCTTGGCACGGTCGCCGTCAAGT
ACCAGGACATGATTGCGGCGTTGCCGGAAGCCACACATGAGGCGATCGTCGGTGTGGGGAAACAGTGGAG
CGGAGCCCGAGCGCTTGAGGCCCTGTTGACGGTCGCGGGAGAGCTGAGAGGGCCTCCCCTTCAGCTGGAC
ACGGGCCAGTTGCTGAAGATCGCGAAGCGGGGAGGAGTCACGGCGGTCGAGGCGGTGCACGCGTGGCGCA
ATGCGCTCACGGGAGCACCCCTCAACCTGACAGAGACCCGTACGGGTCTCGACTCACGCCTGAGCAGGTA
GTGGCTATTGCATCCCATGACGGGGGCAGACCCGCACTGGAGTCAATCGTGGCCCAGCTTTCGAGGCCGG
ACCCCGCGCTGGCCGCACTCACTAATGATCATCTTGTAGCGCTGGCCTGCCTCGGCGGACGACCCGCCTT
GGATGCGGTGAAGAAGGGGCTCCCGCACGCGCCTGCATTGATTAAGCGGACCAACAGAAGGATTCCCGA
